>Addgene plasmid #69607 | pBS-L1PA4CHmneo | addgene partial sequence | sequence record 125440 | CMV-F 5'-CGCAAATGGGCGGTAGGCGTG-3'
AGCAGAGCTCGTTTAGTGAACCGTCAGATCTCTAGAAGCTGGGTACCAGCTGCTAGCTAAAACCACAAAG
ATGGGCAAGAAGCAGAGCCGGAAGACCGGCAACAGCAAGAACCAGAGCGCCAGCCCCCCCCCCAAGGAGC
GGAGCAGCAGCCCCGCCACCGAGCAGAGCTGGATGGAGAACGACTTCGACGAGCTGCGGGAGGAGGGCTT
CCGGCGGAGCAACTACAGCGAGCTGAAGGAGGAGGTGCGGACCAACGGCAAGGAGGTGAAGAACTTCGAG
AAGAAGCTGGACGAGTGGCTGACCCGGATCACCAACGCCGAGAAGAGCCTGAAGGACCTGATGGAGCTGA
AGACCAAGGCCCGGGAGCTGCGGGACGAGTGCACCAGCCTGAGCAGCCGGTGCGACCAGCTGGAGGAGCG
GGTGAGCGTGATGGAGGACGAGATGAACGAGATGAAGCGGGAGGAGAAGTTCCGGGAGAAGCGGATCAAG
CGGAACGAGCAGAGCCTGCAGGAGATATGGGACTACGTGAAGCGGCCCAACCTGCGGCTGATCGGCGTGC
CCGAGAGCGACGGCGAGAACGGCACCAAGCTGGAGAACACCCTGCAGGACATCATCCAGGAGAACTTCCC
CAACCTGGCCCGGCAGGCCAACGTGCAGATCCAGGAGATCCAGCGGACCCCCCAGCGGTACAGCAGCCGG
CGGGCCACCCCCCGGCACATCATCGTGCGGTTCACCAAGGTGGAGATGAAGGAGAAGATGCTGCGGGCCG
CCCGGGAGAAGGGCCGGGTGACCCACAAGGGCAAGCCCATCCGGCTGACCGCCGACCTGAGCGCCGAGAC
CCTGCAGGCCCGGCGGGAGTGGGGCCCCATCTTCAACATCCTGAAGGAGAAGAACTTCCAGCCCCGGATC
AGCTACCCCGCCAAGCTGAGCTTCATCAGCGAGGGCGAGATCAAGTACTTCACCGACAAGCAGATGCTGC
GGGACTTCGTGACCACCCGGCCCGCCCTGAAGGAGCTGCTGAAGGAGGCCCTGAACATGGAGCGGAACAA
CCGGTACCAGCCCCTGCAGAAG
