>Addgene plasmid #69607 | pBS-L1PA4CHmneo | addgene partial sequence | sequence record 125441 | Mombaerts T567 5'-AGTATCCATCATGGCTGATG-3'
ATCCGGCTACCTGCCCATTCGACCACCAAGCGAAACATCGCATCGAGCGAGCACGTACTCGGATGGAAGC
CGGTCTTGTCGATCAGGATGATCTGGACGAAGAGCATCAGGGGCTCGCGCCAGCCGAACTGTTCGCCAGG
CTCAAGGCGCGCATGCCCGACGGCGATGATCTCGTCGTGACCCATGGCGATGCCTGCTTGCCGAATATCA
TGGTGGAAAATGGCCGCTTTTCTGGATTCATCGACTGTGGCCGGCTGGGTGTGGCGGACCGCTATCAGGA
CATAGCGTTGGCTACCCGTGATATTGCTGAAGAGCTTGGCGGCGAATGGGCTGACCGCTTCCTCGTGCTT
TACGGTATCGCCGCTCCCGATTCGCAGCGCATCGCCTTCTATCGCCTTCTTGACGAGTTCTTCTGAGGGG
ATCGGCAATAAAAAGACAGGAATAAAACGCACGGCCGGCCAGCTAGGAATTCTTAGTTGCCGCCGATCAG
GCTGAACATCCGGTGCTTGGTCTTCTGGCCCTGGCTCAGCTTGCTCAGGATGATGGTCTCCAGCTTCATC
CAGGTGCCCACGAAGCTCATGAACTCGTCGTTCTTGATGGCGGCGTAGTACTCCATGGTGTAGATGTGCC
ACATCTTCTTGATCCAGTCGATCATGGTGGGGCACTTGGGCTGGTTCCAGGTCTTGGCGATGGTGAACAG
GGCGGCGATGAACATCCGGGTGCAGGTGTCCTTGTAGCAGCAGCTCTTGTAGTCCTTGGGGTAGATGCCC
AGCAGGGGGATGGCGGGGTCGAAGGGGATCTCCAGCTCCAGGTCCCGCAGGAACCGCCACACGCTCTTCC
ACAGGGGCTGCACCAGCTTGCAGTCCCACCAGCAGTGCAGCAGGGTGCCGATCTCGCCGCAGCCCCGCCA
GCACCGGTTGTTGCCGCTCTTCTTGATGATGGCCATCCGCACGGGGGTCAGGTGGTACCGCATGGTGGTC
TTGATCTGCATCTCCCGGATGGCCAGGCTGCTGCTGCACTTCTTCATGTGCTTCTTGGCGGCGTAGATGT
CCTCCTTGCTGAAGTGCCGGTTCATGTCCTTGGCCCACTTCTTGATGGGGTTGTTGGTCTTCTTCTTG
