[The description below was written by a language model from this plasmid's Addgene catalogue record.]
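Description:
pBS-L1PA4CHmneo is a mammalian expression plasmid built on a pBluescript backbone (about 3.5 kb of an 11.3 kb total) that carries a reconstructed, codon-optimized copy of L1PA4, an older human LINE-1 subfamily. It is maintained in standard E. coli strains as a high-copy plasmid under ampicillin selection. No feature table accompanies the record, so the origin, polyadenylation signals and other backbone details are not itemized.

The roughly 7.8 kb insert is driven by a CMV promoter and consists of the L1PA4 ORF1 and ORF2 coding regions followed by the mneo retrotransposition indicator cassette. According to the depositor's notes, the two ORFs were synthesized commercially and swapped into the parental construct pBS-L1PA1CHmneo, replacing its ORFs, so the surrounding architecture is shared between the two plasmids and allows direct comparison of subfamilies. In cassettes of the mneo type, a neomycin resistance gene sits in antisense orientation relative to the LINE-1 and is interrupted by an intron oriented with the L1 transcript. A functional resistance gene can arise only after the L1 RNA is transcribed, spliced, reverse transcribed and integrated into the genome. This is why the record stresses that G418 resistance reports retrotransposition events rather than the presence of the plasmid itself.

The construct is suited to cell-culture retrotransposition assays, in which G418-resistant colonies are counted to measure the activity of this L1 element. The associated study concerns reconstructed extinct LINE-1 elements and their interaction with nonautonomous elements, which depend on L1 proteins for mobilization.
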