Addgene plasmid #69607: pBS-L1PA4CHmneo
Purpose: Expresses a neomycin tagged codon optimized L1PA4
Depositing lab: Astrid Roy-Engel. Depositing organization: Tulane University. Publication: Molecular reconstruction of extinct LINE-1 elements and their interaction with nonautonomous elements. Wagstaff BJ, Kroutter EN, Derbes RS, Belancio VP, Roy-Engel AM. Mol Biol Evol. 2013 Jan;30(1):88-99. doi: 10.1093/molbev/mss202. Epub 2012 Aug 23. PubMed 22918960.
Backbone
  Vector backbone: pBluescript
  Backbone size w/o insert (bp): 3530
  Total vector size (bp): 11338
  Vector type: Mammalian Expression
  Selectable markers: Neomycin (select with G418) ; G418 detects retrotransposition not the plasmid
Growth in bacteria
  Bacterial resistance: Ampicillin, 100 μg/mL
  Growth temperature: 37°C
  Growth strain: DH5alpha
  Growth instructions: Standard E.coli strains can be used.
  Copy number: High Copy
Gene/Insert
  Gene/Insert name: L1PA4 (alt name: LINE-1 PA4 subfamily)
  Species: H. sapiens (human)
  Insert size (bp): 7800
  Promoter: CMV
  Tag / fusion protein: mneo retrotransposition cassette
  Cloning method: Unknown
  Sequencing primers: 5′ AGGCGTGTACGGTGGGAGGTCTA
Terms and licenses: Academic/Nonprofit Terms; Industry Terms: Not Available to Industry
Depositor comments: The ORF1 and ORF2 of the L1PA4 element were commercially synthetically generated and then cloned into the parental pBS-L1PA1CHmneo by swapping the two ORFs.
How to cite: pBS-L1PA4CHmneo was a gift from Astrid Roy-Engel (Addgene plasmid # 69607 ; http://n2t.net/addgene:69607 ; RRID:Addgene_69607)
